Addgene plasmid #46493: pGEX SHIP2-SH2
Depositing lab: Bruce Mayer. Depositing organization: University of Connecticut Health Center. Publication: High-throughput phosphotyrosine profiling using SH2 domains. Machida K, Thompson CM, Dierck K, Jablonowski K, Karkkainen S, Liu B, Zhang H, Nash PD, Newman DK, Nollau P, Pawson T, Renkema GH, Saksela K, Schiller MR, Shin DG, Mayer BJ. Mol Cell. 2007 Jun 22;26(6):899-915. 10.1016/j.molcel.2007.05.031 PubMed 17588523.
Backbone
  Vector backbone: pGEX6P1
  Backbone manufacturer: GE Healthcare Biosciences
  Backbone size w/o insert (bp): 4900
  Vector type: Bacterial Expression
Growth in bacteria
  Bacterial resistance: Ampicillin, 100 μg/mL
  Growth temperature: 37°C
  Growth strain: DH5alpha
  Copy number: Low Copy
Gene/Insert
  Gene/Insert name: SHIP2 (alt names: INPPL1; SHIP2; INPPL1)
  Species: M. musculus (mouse)
  Insert size (bp): 405
  Mutation: contains amino acids 8-131
  Promoter: Tac
  Tag / fusion protein: GST (N terminal on backbone); PreScission (N terminal on backbone)
  Cloning method: Restriction Enzyme; 5′ cloning site BamHI (not destroyed); 3′ cloning site EcoRI (not destroyed)
  Sequencing primers: 5′ pGEX-5; 3′ pGEX-3
Terms and licenses: Academic/Nonprofit Terms; Industry Terms: Not Available to Industry
Depositor comments: The molecular weight of the GST fusion protein is approximately 39.5 kDa
How to cite: pGEX SHIP2-SH2 was a gift from Bruce Mayer (Addgene plasmid # 46493 ; http://n2t.net/addgene:46493 ; RRID:Addgene_46493)
