[The description below was written by a language model from this plasmid's Addgene catalogue record and pLannotate feature annotations shown in this document.]
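Description:
pGEX SHIP2-SH2 is a bacterial expression plasmid built on the pGEX6P1 backbone for producing the SH2 domain of mouse SHIP2 (INPPL1) as a glutathione S-transferase fusion in E. coli. The insert, about 405 bp encoding amino acids 8–131 of SHIP2, was cloned between the BamHI and EcoRI sites, both of which are retained. It sits in frame downstream of the Schistosoma japonicum GST coding sequence and a PreScission protease recognition site, so the GST moiety can be used for glutathione-affinity capture and then cleaved off if desired. The depositor notes that the intact fusion protein is approximately 39.5 kDa. The automated annotation matches the insert to a pig SHIP2 entry, which likely reflects the closest database hit among conserved orthologues, since the catalogue lists the species as mouse.

Expression is driven by the tac promoter, a strong trp/lac hybrid, followed by a lac operator. The plasmid also carries lacI under the lacIq promoter, so repression is supplied in cis and transcription is induced with IPTG. Propagation relies on a ColE1/pBR322-type origin and selection on the β-lactamase (AmpR) gene conferring ampicillin resistance. The catalogue describes the plasmid as low copy. Remnants of backbone elements, including rop and bom fragments and a lac promoter/lacZα segment, are also annotated in the 5,374-nt full sequence.

SHIP2 is a phosphoinositide 5-phosphatase that negatively regulates PI3K signalling, and its SH2 domain binds phosphotyrosine-containing proteins. The associated publication used GST-SH2 domains for high-throughput phosphotyrosine profiling, so this construct probably serves to make purified SH2 domain protein as a probe for tyrosine-phosphorylated proteins or for binding studies.
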