Features (pLannotate 1.2.2; 17 found; start..end, strand, type, name):
      6..107     -  CDS            yciV (fragment): RNAAM_ECOLI - Also known as trpH From Escherichia coli (strain K12).
    183..211     +  promoter       tac promoter: strong E. coli promoter; hybrid between the trp and lac UV5 promoters
    219..235     +  protein_bind   lac operator: The lac repressor binds to the lac operator to inhibit transcription in E. coli. This inhibition can be relieved by adding lactose or isopropyl-β-D-thiogalactopyranoside (IPTG). lac repressor encoded by lacI
    258..911     +  CDS            GST26_SCHJA: Experimental evidence at protein level: Swiss-Prot protein existence level 1. GST isoenzymes appear to play a central role in the parasite detoxification system. Other functions are also suspected including a role in increasing the solubility of haematin in the parasite gut. From Schistosoma japonicum (Blood fluke).
    936..1334    +  CDS            INPPL1 (fragment): SHIP2_PIG - Also known as SHIP2. Experimental evidence at protein level: Swiss-Prot protein existence level 1. Phosphatidylinositol (PtdIns) phosphatase that specifically hydrolyzes the 5-phosphate of phosphatidylinositol-3,4,5-trisphosphate (PtdIns(3,4,5)P3) to produce PtdIns(3,4)P2, thereby negatively regulating the PI3K (phosphoinositide 3-kinase) pathways (PubMed:12847108). Plays a central role in regulation of PI3K-dependent insulin signaling, although the precise molecular mechanisms and signaling pathways remain unclear. While overexpression reduces both insulin-stimulated MAP kinase an
   1391..1430    +  CDS            rop (fragment): Rop protein, which maintains plasmids at low copy number; rop
   1532..1572    +  misc_feature   bom (fragment): basis of mobility region from pBR322
   1677..1781    +  promoter       AmpR promoter: bla
   1782..2642    +  CDS            AmpR: β-lactamase; bla; confers resistance to ampicillin, carbenicillin, and related antibiotics
   2813..3401    +  rep_origin     ori: high-copy-number ColE1/pMB1/pBR322/pUC origin of replication
   3587..3638    -  misc_feature   bom (fragment): basis of mobility region from pBR322
   3645..3722    +  promoter       lacIq promoter: lacI (mutant); In the lacIq allele, a single base change in the promoter boosts expression of the lacI gene about 10-fold.
   3723..4805    +  CDS            lacI: lac repressor; lacI; The lac repressor binds to the lac operator to inhibit transcription in E. coli. This inhibition can be relieved by adding lactose or isopropyl-β-D-thiogalactopyranoside (IPTG).
   4818..4839    +  protein_bind   CAP binding site: CAP binding activates transcription in the presence of cAMP. E. coli catabolite activator protein
   4854..4884    +  promoter       lac promoter: promoter for the E. coli lac operon
   4892..4908    +  protein_bind   lac operator: The lac repressor binds to the lac operator to inhibit transcription in E. coli. This inhibition can be relieved by adding lactose or isopropyl-β-D-thiogalactopyranoside (IPTG). lac repressor encoded by lacI
   4928..5101    +  CDS            lacZα: LacZα fragment of β-galactosidase; lacZ fragment
>Addgene plasmid #46493 | pGEX SHIP2-SH2 | depositor full sequence | sequence record 65706 | Full Sequence
ACGTTATCGACTGCACGGTGCACCAATGCTTCTGGCGTCAGGCAGCCATCGGAAGCTGTGGTATGGCTGT
GCAGGTCGTAAATCACTGCATAATTCGTGTCGCTCAAGGCGCACTCCCGTTCTGGATAATGTTTTTTGCG
CCGACATCATAACGGTTCTGGCAAATATTCTGAAATGAGCTGTTGACAATTAATCATCGGCTCGTATAAT
GTGTGGAATTGTGAGCGGATAACAATTTCACACAGGAAACAGTATTCATGTCCCCTATACTAGGTTATTG
GAAAATTAAGGGCCTTGTGCAACCCACTCGACTTCTTTTGGAATATCTTGAAGAAAAATATGAAGAGCAT
TTGTATGAGCGCGATGAAGGTGATAAATGGCGAAACAAAAAGTTTGAATTGGGTTTGGAGTTTCCCAATC
TTCCTTATTATATTGATGGTGATGTTAAATTAACACAGTCTATGGCCATCATACGTTATATAGCTGACAA
GCACAACATGTTGGGTGGTTGTCCAAAAGAGCGTGCAGAGATTTCAATGCTTGAAGGAGCGGTTTTGGAT
ATTAGATACGGTGTTTCGAGAATTGCATATAGTAAAGACTTTGAAACTCTCAAAGTTGATTTTCTTAGCA
AGCTACCTGAAATGCTGAAAATGTTCGAAGATCGTTTATGTCATAAAACATATTTAAATGGTGATCATGT
AACCCATCCTGACTTCATGTTGTATGACGCTCTTGATGTTGTTTTATACATGGACCCAATGTGCCTGGAT
GCGTTCCCAAAATTAGTTTGTTTTAAAAAACGTATTGAAGCTATCCCACAAATTGATAAGTACTTGAAAT
CCAGCAAGTATATAGCATGGCCTTTGCAGGGCTGGCAAGCCACGTTTGGTGGTGGCGACCATCCTCCAAA
ATCGGATCTGGAAGTTCTGTTCCAGGGGCCCCTGGGATCCGGGCGCGCCATGCCGAGTCCCGGGGGTGCG
CTAGGCAGCCCGGCCCCAGCCTGGTATCACCGTGACCTGAGCCGCGCTGCTGCGGAGGAGCTCCTGGCTC
GGGCGGGCCGCGATGGCAGCTTCCTGGTGCGAGATAGCGAGAGCGTGGCGGGGGCCTTCGCACTCTGCGT
CCTGTATCAAAAGCACGTGCACACCTACCGCATTCTGCCAGATGGAGAGGATTTCCTGGCTGTGCAGACC
TCACAGGGTGTTCCTGTGCGTCGCTTCCAGACCCTGGGTGAGCTTATAGGCCTATATGCCCAGCCCAACC
AGGGTCTTGTTTGTGCCCTGCTGCTGCCTGTAGAGGGGGAGAGAGAGCCAGACCCACCAGATGACCGAGA
TGCCTTAATTAACGAATTCCCGGGTCGACTCGAGCGGCCGCATCGTGACTGACTGACGATCTGCCTCGCG
CGTTTCGGTGATGACGGTGAAAACCTCTGACACATGCAGCTCCCGGAGACGGTCACAGCTTGTCTGTAAG
CGGATGCCGGGAGCAGACAAGCCCGTCAGGGCGCGTCAGCGGGTGTTGGCGGGTGTCGGGGCGCAGCCAT
GACCCAGTCACGTAGCGATAGCGGAGTGTATAATTCTTGAAGACGAAAGGGCCTCGTGATACGCCTATTT
TTATAGGTTAATGTCATGATAATAATGGTTTCTTAGACGTCAGGTGGCACTTTTCGGGGAAATGTGCGCG
GAACCCCTATTTGTTTATTTTTCTAAATACATTCAAATATGTATCCGCTCATGAGACAATAACCCTGATA
AATGCTTCAATAATATTGAAAAAGGAAGAGTATGAGTATTCAACATTTCCGTGTCGCCCTTATTCCCTTT
TTTGCGGCATTTTGCCTTCCTGTTTTTGCTCACCCAGAAACGCTGGTGAAAGTAAAAGATGCTGAAGATC
AGTTGGGTGCACGAGTGGGTTACATCGAACTGGATCTCAACAGCGGTAAGATCCTTGAGAGTTTTCGCCC
CGAAGAACGTTTTCCAATGATGAGCACTTTTAAAGTTCTGCTATGTGGCGCGGTATTATCCCGTGTTGAC
GCCGGGCAAGAGCAACTCGGTCGCCGCATACACTATTCTCAGAATGACTTGGTTGAGTACTCACCAGTCA
CAGAAAAGCATCTTACGGATGGCATGACAGTAAGAGAATTATGCAGTGCTGCCATAACCATGAGTGATAA
CACTGCGGCCAACTTACTTCTGACAACGATCGGAGGACCGAAGGAGCTAACCGCTTTTTTGCACAACATG
GGGGATCATGTAACTCGCCTTGATCGTTGGGAACCGGAGCTGAATGAAGCCATACCAAACGACGAGCGTG
ACACCACGATGCCTGCAGCAATGGCAACAACGTTGCGCAAACTATTAACTGGCGAACTACTTACTCTAGC
TTCCCGGCAACAATTAATAGACTGGATGGAGGCGGATAAAGTTGCAGGACCACTTCTGCGCTCGGCCCTT
CCGGCTGGCTGGTTTATTGCTGATAAATCTGGAGCCGGTGAGCGTGGGTCTCGCGGTATCATTGCAGCAC
TGGGGCCAGATGGTAAGCCCTCCCGTATCGTAGTTATCTACACGACGGGGAGTCAGGCAACTATGGATGA
ACGAAATAGACAGATCGCTGAGATAGGTGCCTCACTGATTAAGCATTGGTAACTGTCAGACCAAGTTTAC
TCATATATACTTTAGATTGATTTAAAACTTCATTTTTAATTTAAAAGGATCTAGGTGAAGATCCTTTTTG
ATAATCTCATGACCAAAATCCCTTAACGTGAGTTTTCGTTCCACTGAGCGTCAGACCCCGTAGAAAAGAT
CAAAGGATCTTCTTGAGATCCTTTTTTTCTGCGCGTAATCTGCTGCTTGCAAACAAAAAAACCACCGCTA
CCAGCGGTGGTTTGTTTGCCGGATCAAGAGCTACCAACTCTTTTTCCGAAGGTAACTGGCTTCAGCAGAG
CGCAGATACCAAATACTGTCCTTCTAGTGTAGCCGTAGTTAGGCCACCACTTCAAGAACTCTGTAGCACC
GCCTACATACCTCGCTCTGCTAATCCTGTTACCAGTGGCTGCTGCCAGTGGCGATAAGTCGTGTCTTACC
GGGTTGGACTCAAGACGATAGTTACCGGATAAGGCGCAGCGGTCGGGCTGAACGGGGGGTTCGTGCACAC
AGCCCAGCTTGGAGCGAACGACCTACACCGAACTGAGATACCTACAGCGTGAGCTATGAGAAAGCGCCAC
GCTTCCCGAAGGGAGAAAGGCGGACAGGTATCCGGTAAGCGGCAGGGTCGGAACAGGAGAGCGCACGAGG
GAGCTTCCAGGGGGAAACGCCTGGTATCTTTATAGTCCTGTCGGGTTTCGCCACCTCTGACTTGAGCGTC
GATTTTTGTGATGCTCGTCAGGGGGGCGGAGCCTATGGAAAAACGCCAGCAACGCGGCCTTTTTACGGTT
CCTGGCCTTTTGCTGGCCTTTTGCTCACATGTTCTTTCCTGCGTTATCCCCTGATTCTGTGGATAACCGT
ATTACCGCCTTTGAGTGAGCTGATACCGCTCGCCGCAGCCGAACGACCGAGCGCAGCGAGTCAGTGAGCG
AGGAAGCGGAAGAGCGCCTGATGCGGTATTTTCTCCTTACGCATCTGTGCGGTATTTCACACCGCATAAA
TTCCGACACCATCGAATGGTGCAAAACCTTTCGCGGTATGGCATGATAGCGCCCGGAAGAGAGTCAATTC
AGGGTGGTGAATGTGAAACCAGTAACGTTATACGATGTCGCAGAGTATGCCGGTGTCTCTTATCAGACCG
TTTCCCGCGTGGTGAACCAGGCCAGCCACGTTTCTGCGAAAACGCGGGAAAAAGTGGAAGCGGCGATGGC
GGAGCTGAATTACATTCCCAACCGCGTGGCACAACAACTGGCGGGCAAACAGTCGTTGCTGATTGGCGTT
GCCACCTCCAGTCTGGCCCTGCACGCGCCGTCGCAAATTGTCGCGGCGATTAAATCTCGCGCCGATCAAC
TGGGTGCCAGCGTGGTGGTGTCGATGGTAGAACGAAGCGGCGTCGAAGCCTGTAAAGCGGCGGTGCACAA
TCTTCTCGCGCAACGCGTCAGTGGGCTGATCATTAACTATCCGCTGGATGACCAGGATGCCATTGCTGTG
GAAGCTGCCTGCACTAATGTTCCGGCGTTATTTCTTGATGTCTCTGACCAGACACCCATCAACAGTATTA
TTTTCTCCCATGAAGACGGTACGCGACTGGGCGTGGAGCATCTGGTCGCATTGGGTCACCAGCAAATCGC
GCTGTTAGCGGGCCCATTAAGTTCTGTCTCGGCGCGTCTGCGTCTGGCTGGCTGGCATAAATATCTCACT
CGCAATCAAATTCAGCCGATAGCGGAACGGGAAGGCGACTGGAGTGCCATGTCCGGTTTTCAACAAACCA
TGCAAATGCTGAATGAGGGCATCGTTCCCACTGCGATGCTGGTTGCCAACGATCAGATGGCGCTGGGCGC
AATGCGCGCCATTACCGAGTCCGGGCTGCGCGTTGGTGCGGATATCTCGGTAGTGGGATACGACGATACC
GAAGACAGCTCATGTTATATCCCGCCGTCAACCACCATCAAACAGGATTTTCGCCTGCTGGGGCAAACCA
GCGTGGACCGCTTGCTGCAACTCTCTCAGGGCCAGGCGGTGAAGGGCAATCAGCTGTTGCCCGTCTCACT
GGTGAAAAGAAAAACCACCCTGGCGCCCAATACGCAAACCGCCTCTCCCCGCGCGTTGGCCGATTCATTA
ATGCAGCTGGCACGACAGGTTTCCCGACTGGAAAGCGGGCAGTGAGCGCAACGCAATTAATGTGAGTTAG
CTCACTCATTAGGCACCCCAGGCTTTACACTTTATGCTTCCGGCTCGTATGTTGTGTGGAATTGTGAGCG
GATAACAATTTCACACAGGAAACAGCTATGACCATGATTACGGATTCACTGGCCGTCGTTTTACAACGTC
GTGACTGGGAAAACCCTGGCGTTACCCAACTTAATCGCCTTGCAGCACATCCCCCTTTCGCCAGCTGGCG
TAATAGCGAAGAGGCCCGCACCGATCGCCCTTCCCAACAGTTGCGCAGCCTGAATGGCGAATGGCGCTTT
GCCTGGTTTCCGGCACCAGAAGCGGTGCCGGAAAGCTGGCTGGAGTGCGATCTTCCTGAGGCCGATACTG
TCGTCGTCCCCTCAAACTGGCAGATGCACGGTTACGATGCGCCCATCTACACCAACGTAACCTATCCCAT
TACGGTCAATCCGCCGTTTGTTCCCACGGAGAATCCGACGGGTTGTTACTCGCTCACATTTAATGTTGAT
GAAAGCTGGCTACAGGAAGGCCAGACGCGAATTATTTTTGATGGCGTTGGAATT
