>Addgene plasmid #46493 | pGEX SHIP2-SH2 | depositor partial sequence | sequence record 65707 | Insert sequence
GGATCCGGGCGCGCCATGCCGAGTCCCGGGGGTGCGCTAGGCAGCCCGGCCCCAGCCTGGTATCACCGTG
ACCTGAGCCGCGCTGCTGCGGAGGAGCTCCTGGCTCGGGCGGGCCGCGATGGCAGCTTCCTGGTGCGAGA
TAGCGAGAGCGTGGCGGGGGCCTTCGCACTCTGCGTCCTGTATCAAAAGCACGTGCACACCTACCGCATT
CTGCCAGATGGAGAGGATTTCCTGGCTGTGCAGACCTCACAGGGTGTTCCTGTGCGTCGCTTCCAGACCC
TGGGTGAGCTTATAGGCCTATATGCCCAGCCCAACCAGGGTCTTGTTTGTGCCCTGCTGCTGCCTGTAGA
GGGGGAGAGAGAGCCAGACCCACCAGATGACCGAGATGCCTTAATTAACGAATTC
