>Addgene plasmid #46493 | pGEX SHIP2-SH2 | addgene partial sequence | sequence record 66750 | pGEX5
CTGTTCCAGGGGCCCCTGGGATCCGGGCGCGCCATGCCGAGTCCCGGGGGTGCGCTAGGCAGCCCGGCCC
CAGCCTGGTATCACCGTGACCTGAGCCGCGCTGCTGCGGAGGAGCTCCTGGCTCGGGCGGGCCGCGATGG
CAGCTTCCTGGTGCGAGATAGCGAGAGCGTGGCGGGGGCCTTCGCACTCTGCGTCCTGTATCAAAAGCAC
GTGCACACCTACCGCATTCTGCCAGATGGAGAGGATTTCCTGGCTGTGCAGACCTCACAGGGTGTTCCTG
TGCGTCGCTTCCAGACCCTGGGTGAGCTTATAGGCCTATATGCCCAGCCCAACCAGGGTCTTGTTTGTGC
CCTGCTGCTGCCTGTAGAGGGGGAGAGAGAGCCAGACCCACCAGATGACCGAGATGCCTTAATTAACGAA
TTCCCGGGTCGACTCGAGCGGCCGCATCGTGACTGACTGACGATCTGCCTCGCGCGTTTCGGTGATGACG
GTGAAAACCTCTGACACATGCAGCTCCCGGAGACGGTCACAGCTTGTCTGTAAGCGGATGCCGGGAGCAG
ACAAGCCCGTCAGGGCGCGTCAGCGGGTGTTGGCGGGTGTCGGGGCGCAGCCATGACCCAGTCACGTAGC
GATAGCGGAGTGTATAATTCTTGAAGACGAAAGGGCCTCGTGATACGCCTATTTTTATAGGTTAATGTCA
TGATAATAATGGTTTCTTAGACGTCAGGTGGCACTTTTCGGGGAAATGTGCGCGGAACCCCTATTTGTTT
ATTTTTCTAAATACATTCAAATATGTATCCGCTCATGAGACAATAACCCTGA
